Addgene plasmid #203626: FB405
Purpose: Promoter of the glucoamylase gene from A. niger, maltose/starch-inducible.
Depositing lab: Jose Marcos. Depositing organization: Instituto de Agroquímica y Tecnología de Alimentos (IATA-CSIC). Publication: FungalBraid 2.0: expanding the synthetic biology toolbox for the biotechnological exploitation of filamentous fungi. Moreno-Gimenez E, Gandia M, Saez Z, Manzanares P, Yenush L, Orzaez D, Marcos JF, Garrigues S. Front Bioeng Biotechnol. 2023 Aug 7;11:1222812. doi: 10.3389/fbioe.2023.1222812. eCollection 2023. PubMed 37609115.
Backbone
  Vector backbone: pUPD2
  Vector type: Synthetic Biology
Growth in bacteria
  Bacterial resistance: Chloramphenicol, 25 μg/mL
  Growth temperature: 37°C
  Growth strain: DH5alpha
  Copy number: High Copy
Gene/Insert
  Gene/Insert name: PglaA
  Species: A. niger
  Cloning method: Restriction Enzyme; 5′ cloning site unknown (unknown if destroyed)
Terms and licenses: Academic/Nonprofit Terms; Industry Terms: Not Available to Industry
How to cite: FB405 was a gift from Jose Marcos (Addgene plasmid # 203626 ; http://n2t.net/addgene:203626 ; RRID:Addgene_203626)
