[The description below was written by a language model from this plasmid's Addgene catalogue record and pLannotate feature annotations shown in this document.]
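Description:
FB405 is a small (about 2.8 kb) synthetic-biology part plasmid from the FungalBraid 2.0 toolkit, a modular cloning system for engineering filamentous fungi. It is built on the pUPD2 backbone, a domestication or entry vector that stores a single standardized DNA part for later assembly into larger transcriptional units. It is not itself an expression or fungal transformation vector. The plasmid is maintained in E. coli through a high-copy ColE1/pUC-type origin of replication. Selection is with chloramphenicol, conferred by the cat (chloramphenicol acetyltransferase) gene under its native cat promoter and followed by the phage lambda t0 terminator.

The stored part is PglaA, the promoter of the glucoamylase gene from Aspergillus niger, described in the record as inducible by maltose or starch. The automated annotation does not label the promoter itself. The unannotated stretch of roughly 675 bp, lying between the BioBrick prefix near the end of the circular sequence and the BioBrick suffix, most likely corresponds to the insert, though the record does not state its exact boundaries. The cloning site is flanked by bacterial transcription terminators (a putative terminator upstream and the his operon terminator downstream), which insulate the part from read-through transcription in the bacterial host. The record lists restriction enzyme cloning but does not identify the specific sites used. FB405 provides a carbon-source-regulated promoter module that can be combined with coding sequences and terminators to build inducible expression cassettes for filamentous fungi.
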