Features (pLannotate 1.2.2; 8 found; start..end, strand, type, name):
    676..695     +  misc_feature   BioBrick suffix: universal suffix for all parts
    696..753     +  terminator     his operon terminator: This putative transcriptin terminator from the E. coli his operon has a 2-bp deletion introduced during synthesis. Its efficiency has not been determined.
    948..1536    -  rep_origin     ori: high-copy-number ColE1/pMB1/pBR322/pUC origin of replication
   1719..1813    -  terminator     lambda t0 terminator: transcription terminator from phage lambda
   1837..2493    -  CDS            cat: CAT_ECOLX - Experimental evidence at protein level: Swiss-Prot protein existence level 1. This enzyme is an effector of chloramphenicol resistance in bacteria. From Escherichia coli. This protein is used as a marker in many commonly used cloning vectors, such as pACYC184.
   2494..2591    -  promoter       cat promoter: promoter of the E. coli cat gene encoding chloramphenicol acetyltransferase
   2677..2720    -  terminator     bacterial terminator: putative bacterial transcription terminator
   2723..2744    +  misc_feature   BioBrick prefix: BioBrick prefix for parts that do not start with "ATG"
>Addgene plasmid #203626 | FB405 | addgene full sequence | sequence record 405899 | Addgene NGS Result
GGAGTGCCATTGGCGGAGGGGTCCGGACGGTCAGGAACTTAGCCTTATGAGATGAATGATGGACGTGTCT
GGCCTCGGAAAAGGATATATGGGGATCATAATAGTACTAGCCATATTAATGAAGGGCATATACCACGCGT
TGGACCTGCGTTATAGCTTCCCGTTAGTTATAGTACCATCGTTATACCAGCCAATCAAGTCACCACGCAC
GACCGGGGACGGCGAATCCCCGGGAATTGAAAGAAATTGCATCCCAGGCCAGTGAGGCCAGCGATTGGCC
ACCTCTCCAAGGCACAGGGCCATTCTGCAGCGCTGGTGGATTCATCGCAATTTCCCCCGGCCCGGCCCGA
CACCGCTATAGGCTGGTTCTCCCACACCATCGGAGATTCGTCGCCTAATGTCTCGTCCGTTCACAAGCTG
AAGAGCTTGAAGTGGCGAGATGTCTCTGCAGGAATTCAAGCTAGATGCTAAGCGATATTGCATGGCAATA
TGTGTTGATGCATGTGCTTCTTCCTTCAGCTTCCCCTCGTGCAGATGAGGTTTGGCTATAAATTGAAGTG
GTTGGTCGGGGTTCCGTGAGGGGCTGAAGTGCTTCCTCCCTTTTAGACGCAACTGAGAGCCTGAGCTTCA
TCCCCAGCATCATTACACCTCAGCAATGTGAGACCACTCATCGCGACTAGTAGCGGCCGCTGCAGTCCGG
CAAAAAAGGGCAAGGTGTCACCACCCTGCCCTTTTTCTTTAAAACCGAAAAGATTACTTCGCGTTATGCA
GGCTTCCTCGCTCACTGACTCGCTGCGCTCGGTCGTTCGGCTGCGGCGAGCGGTATCAGCTCACTCAAAG
GCGGTAATACGGTTATCCACAGAATCAGGGGATAACGCAGGAAAGAACATGTGAGCAAAAGGCCAGCAAA
AGGCCAGGAACCGTAAAAAGGCCGCGTTGCTGGCGTTTTTCCACAGGCTCCGCCCCCCTGACGAGCATCA
CAAAAATCGACGCTCAAGTCAGAGGTGGCGAAACCCGACAGGACTATAAAGATACCAGGCGTTTCCCCCT
GGAAGCTCCCTCGTGCGCTCTCCTGTTCCGACCCTGCCGCTTACCGGATACCTGTCCGCCTTTCTCCCTT
CGGGAAGCGTGGCGCTTTCTCATAGCTCACGCTGTAGGTATCTCAGTTCGGTGTAGGTCGTTCGCTCCAA
GCTGGGCTGTGTGCACGAACCCCCCGTTCAGCCCGACCGCTGCGCCTTATCCGGTAACTATCGTCTTGAG
TCCAACCCGGTAAGACACGACTTATCGCCACTGGCAGCAGCCACTGGTAACAGGATTAGCAGAGCGAGGT
ATGTAGGCGGTGCTACAGAGTTCTTGAAGTGGTGGCCTAACTACGGCTACACTAGAAGAACAGTATTTGG
TATCTGCGCTCTGCTGAAGCCAGTTACCTTCGGAAAAAGAGTTGGTAGCTCTTGATCCGGCAAACAAACC
ACCGCTGGTAGCGGTGGTTTTTTTGTTTGCAAGCAGCAGATTACGCGCAGAAAAAAAGGATCTCAAGAAG
ATCCTTTGATCTTTTCTACGGGGTCTGACGCTCAGTGGAACGAAAACTCACGTTAAGGGATTTTGGTCAT
GAGATTATCAAAAAGGATCTTCACCTAGATCCTTTTAAATTAAAAATGAAGTTTTAAATCAATCTAAAGT
ATATATGAGTAAACTTGGTCTGACAGCTCGAGGCTTGGATTCTCACCAATAAAAAACGCCCGGCGGCAAC
CGAGCGTTCTGAACAAATCCAGATGGAGTTCTGAGGTCATTACTGGATCTATCAACAGGAGTCCAAGCGA
GCTCGATATCAAATTACGCCCCGCCCTGCCACTCGTCGCAGTACTGTTGTAATTCATTAAGCATTCTGCC
GACATGGAAGCCATCACAAACGGCATGATGAACCTGAATCGCCAGCGGCATCAGCACCTTGTCGCCTTGC
GTATAATATTTGCCCATGGTGAAAACGGGGGCGAAGAAGTTGTCCATATTGGCCACGTTTAAATCAAAAC
TGGTGAAACTCACCCAGGGATTGGCTGATACGAAAAACATATTCTCAATAAACCCTTTAGGGAAATAGGC
CAGGTTTTCACCGTAACACGCCACATCTTGCGAATATATGTGTAGAAACTGCCGGAAATCGTCGTGGTAT
TCACTCCAGAGTGATGAAAACGTTTCAGTTTGCTCATGGAAAACGGTGTAACAAGGGTGAACACTATCCC
ATATCACCAGCTCACCGTCTTTCATTGCCATACGAAATTCCGGATGAGCATTCATCAGGCGGGCAAGAAT
GTGAATAAAGGCCGGATAAAACTTGTGCTTATTTTTCTTTACGGTCTTTAAAAAGGCCGTAATATCCAGC
TGAACGGTCTGGTTATAGGTACATTGAGCAACTGACTGAAATGCCTCAAAATGTTCTTTACGATGCCATT
GGGATATATCAACGGTGGTATATCCAGTGATTTTTTTCTCCATTTTAGCTTCCTTAGCTCCTGAAAATCT
CGATAACTCAAAAAATACGCCCGGTAGTGATCTTATTTCATTATGGTGAAAGTTGGAACCTCTTACGTGC
CCGATCAACTCGAGTGCCACCTGACGTCTAAGAAACCATTATTATCATGACATTAACCTATAAAAATAGG
CGTATCACGAGGCAGAATTTCAGATAAAAAAAATCCTTAGCTTTCGCTAAGGATGATTTCTGGAATTCGC
GGCCGCTTCTAGAGCGATGAGTGGTCTCG
